Addgene plasmid #66571: PhyB-mCherry-Tom7
Purpose: Constitutively express mitochondrial localized PhyB in Saccharomyces cerevisiae
Depositing lab: Orion Weiner. Depositing organization: University of California, San Francisco (UCSF). Publication: Probing Yeast Polarity with Acute, Reversible, Optogenetic Inhibition of Protein Function. Jost AP, Weiner OD. ACS Synth Biol. 2015 Jun 2. 10.1021/acssynbio.5b00053 PubMed 26035630.
Backbone
  Vector backbone: pRS305
  Total vector size (bp): 12448
  Vector type: Yeast Expression
  Selectable markers: LEU2
Growth in bacteria
  Bacterial resistance: Ampicillin, 100 μg/mL
  Growth temperature: 30°C
  Growth strain: Top10
  Copy number: Unknown
Gene/Insert
  Gene/Insert name: PhyB
  Species: A. thaliana (mustard weed)
  Insert size (bp): 2724
  Mutation: PhyB portion contains aa's 1-908
  Entrez Gene: PHYB (a.k.a. AT2G18790, HY3, MSF3.17, MSF3_17, OOP1, OUT OF PHASE 1, PHYTOCHROME B, phytochrome B)
  Promoter: pADH1
  Tag / fusion protein: mCherry (C terminal on insert); Tom7 (C terminal on insert)
  Cloning method: Gibson Cloning
  Sequencing primers: 5′ mCherry F
Resource information
  A portion of this plasmid was derived from a plasmid made by: Jared Toettcher and Xiaojing Yang, UCSF
Terms and licenses: Academic/Nonprofit Terms; Industry Terms: Not Available to Industry
How to cite: PhyB-mCherry-Tom7 was a gift from Orion Weiner (Addgene plasmid # 66571 ; http://n2t.net/addgene:66571 ; RRID:Addgene_66571)
