[The description below was written by a language model from this plasmid's Addgene catalogue record, the feature table of its GenBank file and pLannotate feature annotations shown in this document.]
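Description:
PhyB-mCherry-Tom7 is a yeast expression plasmid of about 12.4 kb built on pRS305, a shuttle vector of the integrating type. The feature table shows no yeast replication origin or centromere, which fits maintenance by chromosomal integration rather than as an episome. Selection in Saccharomyces cerevisiae relies on the LEU2 auxotrophic marker, present with its own promoter. In E. coli the plasmid is propagated through a high-copy ColE1/pUC-type origin and an ampicillin resistance gene (β-lactamase). An f1 origin, lac promoter/lacZα remnants and flanking T3 and T7 promoters remain from the pBluescript-derived backbone. Several short fragments of yeast and vector sequences (a second LEU2 fragment, NFS1, URA3, bom, rop) are also annotated and appear to be cloning or backbone remnants, not functional elements.

The payload is a single fusion open reading frame driven by the constitutive S. cerevisiae ADH1 promoter. It encodes residues 1–908 of Arabidopsis thaliana phytochrome B (2,724 bp), followed by the red fluorescent protein mCherry and then yeast Tom7, a small component of the mitochondrial outer membrane translocase (TOM) complex. Tom7 serves as a C-terminal anchor that places PhyB at the mitochondria, and mCherry allows that localization to be confirmed by microscopy. No transcription terminator is annotated downstream of the fusion.

The stated purpose is constitutive expression of mitochondrially localized PhyB in budding yeast, and the associated work concerns acute, reversible optogenetic inhibition of protein function. Anchored PhyB of this kind typically acts as a light-controlled docking site for a binding partner, although the record does not name one. The two short GenBank records held for this plasmid (under 900 bp each) are unannotated partial reads and add no feature information.
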