Features (pLannotate 1.2.2; 27 found; start..end, strand, type, name):
     59..136     +  CDS            YO192_YEAST (fragment): Experimental evidence at protein level: Swiss-Prot protein existence level 1. From Saccharomyces cerevisiae (strain ATCC 204508 / S288c) (Baker's yeast).
    276..683     +  promoter       LEU2 promoter: S. cerevisiae LEU2
   1200..2294    +  CDS            LEU2: LEU3_YEAST - Experimental evidence at protein level: Swiss-Prot protein existence level 1. Catalyzes the oxidation of 3-carboxy-2-hydroxy-4- methylpentanoate (3-isopropylmalate) to 3-carboxy-4-methyl-2- oxopentanoate. The product decarboxylates to 4-methyl-2 oxopentanoate. From Saccharomyces cerevisiae (strain ATCC 204508 / S288c) (Baker's yeast).
   2590..2928    +  CDS            YO085_YEAST: Protein predicted: Swiss-Prot protein existence level 4. From Saccharomyces cerevisiae (strain ATCC 204508 / S288c) (Baker's yeast).
   3293..3997    +  promoter       ADH1 promoter: S. cerevisiae ADH1; promoter for alcohol dehydrogenase 1
   4015..6738    +  CDS            PHYB (fragment): PHYB_ARATH - Also known as HY3 From Arabidopsis thaliana (Mouse-ear cress).
   6784..7491    +  CDS            mCherry: mCherry is a basic (constitutively fluorescent) red fluorescent protein published in 2004, derived from Discosoma sp.. It is reported to be a very rapidly-maturing monomer with low acid sensitivity.
   7528..7704    +  CDS            TOM7: TOM7_YEAST - Also known as MOM7. Experimental evidence at protein level: Swiss-Prot protein existence level 1. Component of the TOM (translocase of outer membrane) receptor complex responsible for the recognition and translocation of cytosolically synthesized mitochondrial preproteins. TOM7 is involved in assembly and stability of the TOM complex. From Saccharomyces cerevisiae (strain ATCC 204508 / S288c) (Baker's yeast).
   7707..7731    -  misc_feature   MCS (fragment): pBluescript multiple cloning site
   8427..8479    +  CDS            LEU2 (fragment): 3-isopropylmalate dehydrogenase, required for leucine biosynthesis; S. cerevisiae LEU2; yeast auxotrophic marker
   8841..8951    -  CDS            NFS1 (fragment): NFS1_YEAST - Also known as SPL1 From Saccharomyces cerevisiae (strain ATCC 204508 / S288c) (Baker's yeast).
   8990..9008    -  promoter       T7 promoter: promoter for bacteriophage T7 RNA polymerase
   9011..9168    +  CDS            lacZα (fragment): LacZα fragment of β-galactosidase; lacZ fragment
   9172..9600    +  rep_origin     f1 ori (sequence partly withheld): f1 bacteriophage origin of replication; arrow indicates direction of (+) strand synthesis
   9628..9679    -  misc_feature   bom (fragment): basis of mobility region from pBR322
   9735..9827    -  CDS            URA3 (fragment): PYRF_YEAST - Experimental evidence at protein level: Swiss-Prot protein existence level 1. From Saccharomyces cerevisiae (strain ATCC 204508 / S288c) (Baker's yeast).
   9827..9959    -  promoter       URA3 promoter (fragment): S. cerevisiae URA3
   9967..10016   -  misc_feature   bom (fragment): basis of mobility region from pBR322
  10118..10153   -  CDS            rop (fragment): Rop protein, which maintains plasmids at low copy number; rop
  10265..10369   +  promoter       AmpR promoter: bla
  10370..11230   +  CDS            AmpR: β-lactamase; bla; confers resistance to ampicillin, carbenicillin, and related antibiotics
  11401..11989   +  rep_origin     ori: high-copy-number ColE1/pMB1/pBR322/pUC origin of replication
  12172..12264   +  CDS            lacI (fragment): lac repressor; lacI; The lac repressor binds to the lac operator to inhibit transcription in E. coli. This inhibition can be relieved by adding lactose or isopropyl-β-D-thiogalactopyranoside (IPTG).
  12277..12298   +  protein_bind   CAP binding site: CAP binding activates transcription in the presence of cAMP. E. coli catabolite activator protein
  12313..12343   +  promoter       lac promoter: promoter for the E. coli lac operon
  12347..12369   +  protein_bind   lac operator (fragment): The lac repressor binds to the lac operator to inhibit transcription in E. coli. This inhibition can be relieved by adding lactose or isopropyl-β-D-thiogalactopyranoside (IPTG). lac repressor encoded by lacI
  12412..12430   +  promoter       T3 promoter: promoter for bacteriophage T3 RNA polymerase
>Addgene plasmid #66571 | PhyB-mCherry-Tom7 | depositor full sequence | sequence record 126395 | PhyB-mCherry-Tom7 sequence 12442 bps
GGCCGGCCATTTAAATGTTTAAACGGCCACGCTGGCCGAGGAGAACTTCTAGTATATCTACATACCTAAT
ATTATTGCCTTATTAAAAATGGAATCCCAACGATTACATCAAAATCCACATTCTCTTCAAAATCAATTGT
CCTGTACTTCCTTGTTCATGTGTGTTCAAAAACGTTATATTTATAGGATAATTATACTCTATTTCTCAAC
AAGTAATTGGTTGTTTGGCCGAGCGGTCTAAGGCGCCTGATTCAAGAAATATCTTGACCGCAGTTAACTG
TGGGAATACTCAGGTATCGTAAGATGCAAGAGTTCGAATCTCTTAGCAACCATTATTTTTTTCCTCAACA
TAACGAGAACACACAGGGGCGCTATCGCACAGAATCAAATTCGATGACTGGAAATTTTTTGTTAATTTCA
GAGGTCGCCTGACGCATATACCTTTTTCAACTGAAAAATTGGGAGAAAAAGGAAAGGTGAGAGCGCCGGA
ACCGGCTTTTCATATAGAATAGAGAAGCGTTCATGACTAAATGCTTGCATCACAATACTTGAAGTTGACA
ATATTATTTAAGGACCTATTGTTTTTTCCAATAGGTGGTTAGCAATCGTCTTACTTTCTAACTTTTCTTA
CCTTTTACATTTCAGCAATATATATATATATATTTCAAGGATATACCATTCTAATGTCTGCCCCTAAGTT
ACCAATAGATAGCGGTTTAATATAAGGTTTCAACAAGAAATATTTTGTGAAAATCAAAAGTTAATAGTTT
CACTGTCGAAAATATGAAAGTTTAAGTTTTCAGTTCATCCCCATTGTAGTTATCAAATTTCTGTGTTTCC
CGTATATGTGTGCTCTGTATTCATCGCTATCTTGAAACTGGTTATGATCGTTGCGCATGTGACCTGTATC
GCTCAAAAGAGCCCGGCACCGGTACCGGGCAAAAGCCCCTAGCAAGCTAAAATGATTCAACTTTCGTAGT
AATTTGTTCAACCGGTCACAGTAAAGTCAATGACTAACTTTTGAATCGAGGATGTATTTCCAATTGAAAG
CAATGTATATATAAACCATTGTGTTGAAGCTTGTCTTACAGTTTTCTTGTATCCTCCCATTGTTCATATA
GTACTTAAAGTACCATAATCCTTAAAGAACAAACTTGAAAGAGAATACACTATACACAACTAATAAATAA
AGAATAATCATGGCTGTGACCAAGACAATTGTAGTTCTACCAGGTGACCATGTTGGTCAAGAAATCACTG
AAGAGGCCATTAAAGTTTTAAATGCTATTCAGGAATGTCGTCCAGACAAGGTCAATTTCAAGTTTGATCA
TCATTTGATCGGTGGTGCTGCAATTGATGCCACTGGTGTTCCATTACCAGACGAAGCTTTGGAGGCCTCT
AAGAAAGCTGATGCCGTGCTTCTGGGTGCTGTTGGTGGTCCAAAATGGGGTACTGGCGCTGTCAGACCAG
AACAAGGTCTTTTGAAAATCCGTAAGGAGTTGCAATTGTATGCTAATCTAAGACCATGTAATTTTGCATC
TGATTCCTTACTAGATCTATCGCCATTGAAGCCTGAAATTGCAAGAGGTACAGATTTCGTCGTTGTTAGA
GAACTAGTGGGTGGTATTTATTTCGGGGAGAGAAAAGAAGATGAAGGTGATGGTGTCGCCTGGGATAGCG
AAAAGTATTCTGTGCCCGAAGTTCAAAGAATCACTAGAATGGCTGCTTTCATGGCTCTGCAACACAACCC
ACCTTTACCTATTTGGTCTCTAGATAAAGCCAACGTTCTAGCATCATCAAGATTATGGAGAAAAACAGTG
GAAGAGACGATTAAGAATGAATTCCCACAATTGACTGTTCAACATCAATTGATTGATTCCGCTGCTATGA
TCTTGGTTAAGAACCCAACTCATCTAAATGGTATTATTATCACAAACAATATGTTTGGTGATATTATCTC
CGATGAAGCCTCCGTGATCCCAGGTTCGTTAGGATTACTTCCATCTGCCTCCTTGGCATCTCTTCCAGAT
AAGAATACGGCATTTGGTTTATATGAGCCATGTCATGGCTCTGCTCCAGACTTACCAAAGGGAAAGGTTA
ACCCCGTAGCAACAATCCTATCTGCTGCTATGATGTTGAAGTTGTCTCTGGACCTGTTCGAAGAAGGTGA
AATTATAGAACAAGCAGTCAAGAAAGTGTTGGATTCTGGTATCAGAACAGCGGATCTAAAGGGTACCAAC
TCTACTACTGAGGTCGGTGATGCAGTAGCGAAAGCTGTCAGGGAACTATTAGCTTAGACTTAGTAGATGT
ACAGTTGCATACATAAGTCTGAACAGAAAGAAGTAAATATCATATCTAGTTCGGTTTAGAAATCAGTGAC
TATATTGGTTTTGACCAGATCGCAATCCTTGCAAGCATTTAGTAATGACTATCAAACCGGTGAATCATCT
GATAAGGCTATATTAGCTTGTGCATTCGCATGTATCGGGAAACGAACGGTACCGGGCCCTAAAACAAGAA
GAGGGTTGACTACATCACGATGAGGGGGATCGAAGAAATGATGGTAAATGAAATAGGAAATCAAGGAGCA
TGAAGGCAAAAGACAAATATAAGGGTCGAACGAAAAATAAAGTGAAAAGTGTTGATATGATGTATTTGGC
TTTGCGGCGCCGAAAAAACGAGTTTACGCAATTGCACAATCATGCTGACTCTGTGGCGGACCCGCGCTCT
TGCCGGCCCGGCGATAACGCTGGGCGTGAGGCTGTGCCCGGCGGAGTTTTTTGCGCCTGCATTTTCCAAG
GTTTACCCTGCGCTAAGGGGCGAGATTGGAGAAGCAATAAGAATGCCGGTTGGGGTTGCGATGATGACGA
CCACGACAACTGGTGTCATTATTTAAGTTGCCGAAAGAACCTGAGTGCATTTGCAACATGAGTATACTAG
AAGAATGAGCCAAGACTTGCGAGACGCGAGTTTGCCGGTGGTGCGAACAATAGAGCGACCATGACCTTGA
AGGTGAGACGCGCATAACCGCTAGAGTACTTTGAAGAGGAAACAGCAATAGGGTTGCTACCAGTATAAAT
AGACAGGTACATACAACACTGGAAATGGTTGTCTGTTTGAGTACGCTTTCAATTCATTTGGGTGTGCACT
TTATTATGTTACAATATGGAAGGGAACTTTACACTTCTCCTATGCACATATATTAATTAAAGTCCAATGC
TAGTAGAGAAGGGGGGTAACACCCCTCCGCGCTCTTTTCCGATTTTTTTCTAAACCGTGGAATATTTCGG
ATATCCTTTTGTTGTTTCCGGGTGTACAATATGGACTTCCTCTTTTCTGGCAACCAAACCCATACATCGG
GATTCCTATAATACCTTCGTTGGTCTCCCTAACATGTAGGTGGCGGAGGGGAGATATACAATAGAACAGA
TACCAGACAAGACATAATGGGCTAAACAAGACTACACCAATTACACTGCCTCATTGATGGTGGTACATAA
CGAACTAATACTGTAGCCCTAGACTTGATAGCCATCATCATATCGAAGTTTCACTACCCTTTTTCCATTT
GCCATCTATTGAAGTAATAATAGGCGCATGCAACTTCTTTTCTTTTTTTTTCTTTTCTCTCTCCCCCGTT
GTTGTCTCACCATATCCGCAATGACAAAAAAATGATGGAAGACACTAAAGGAAAAAATTAACGACAAAGA
CAGCACCAACAGATGTCGTTGTTCCAGAGCTGATGAGGGGTATCTCGAAGCACACGAAACTTTTTCCTTC
CTTCATTCACGCACACTACTCTCTAATGAGCAACGGTATACGGCCTTCCTTCCAGTTACTTGAATTTGAA
ATAAAAAAAAGTTTGCTGTCTTGCTATCAAGTATAAATAGACCTGCAATTATTAATCTTTTGTTTCCTCG
TCATTGTTCTCGTTCCCTTTCTTCCTTGTTTCTTTTTCTGCACAATATTTCAAGCTATACCAAGCATACA
ATCAACTATCTCATATACAAAGCAATGGTTTCCGGAGTCGGGGGTAGTGGCGGTGGCCGTGGCGGTGGCC
GTGGCGGAGAAGAAGAACCGTCGTCAAGTCACACTCCTAATAACCGAAGAGGAGGAGAACAAGCTCAATC
GTCGGGAACGAAATCTCTCAGACCAAGAAGCAACACTGAATCAATGAGCAAAGCAATTCAACAGTACACC
GTCGACGCAAGACTCCACGCCGTTTTCGAACAATCCGGCGAATCAGGGAAATCATTCGACTACTCACAAT
CACTCAAAACGACGACGTACGGTTCCTCTGTACCTGAGCAACAGATCACAGCTTATCTCTCTCGAATCCA
GCGAGGTGGTTACATTCAGCCTTTCGGATGTATGATCGCCGTCGATGAATCCAGTTTCCGGATCATCGGT
TACAGTGAAAACGCCAGAGAAATGTTAGGGATTATGCCTCAATCTGTTCCTACTCTTGAGAAACCTGAGA
TTCTAGCTATGGGAACTGATGTGAGATCTTTGTTCACTTCTTCGAGCTCGATTCTACTCGAGCGTGCTTT
CGTTGCTCGAGAGATTACCTTGTTAAATCCGGTTTGGATCCATTCCAAGAATACTGGTAAACCGTTTTAC
GCCATTCTTCATAGGATTGATGTTGGTGTTGTTATTGATTTAGAGCCAGCTAGAACTGAAGATCCTGCGC
TTTCTATTGCTGGTGCTGTTCAATCGCAGAAACTCGCGGTTCGTGCGATTTCTCAGTTACAGGCTCTTCC
TGGTGGAGATATTAAGCTTTTGTGTGACACTGTCGTGGAAAGTGTGAGGGACTTGACTGGTTATGATCGT
GTTATGGTTTATAAGTTTCATGAAGATGAGCATGGAGAAGTTGTAGCTGAGAGTAAACGAGATGATTTAG
AGCCTTATATTGGACTGCATTATCCTGCTACTGATATTCCTCAAGCGTCAAGGTTCTTGTTTAAGCAGAA
CCGTGTCCGAATGATAGTAGATTGCAATGCCACACCTGTTCTTGTGGTCCAGGACGATAGGCTAACTCAG
TCTATGTGCTTGGTTGGTTCTACTCTTAGGGCTCCTCATGGTTGTCACTCTCAGTATATGGCTAACATGG
GATCTATTGCGTCTTTAGCAATGGCGGTTATAATCAATGGAAATGAAGATGATGGGAGCAATGTAGCTAG
TGGAAGAAGCTCGATGAGGCTTTGGGGTTTGGTTGTTTGCCATCACACTTCTTCTCGCTGCATACCGTTT
CCGCTAAGGTATGCTTGTGAGTTTTTGATGCAGGCTTTCGGTTTACAGTTAAACATGGAATTGCAGTTAG
CTTTGCAAATGTCAGAGAAACGCGTTTTGAGAACGCAGACACTGTTATGTGATATGCTTCTGCGTGACTC
GCCTGCTGGAATTGTTACACAGAGTCCCAGTATCATGGACTTAGTGAAATGTGACGGTGCAGCATTTCTT
TACCACGGGAAGTATTACCCGTTGGGTGTTGCTCCTAGTGAAGTTCAGATAAAAGATGTTGTGGAGTGGT
TGCTTGCGAATCATGCGGATTCAACCGGATTAAGCACTGATAGTTTAGGCGATGCGGGGTATCCCGGTGC
AGCTGCGTTAGGGGATGCTGTGTGCGGTATGGCAGTTGCATATATCACAAAAAGAGACTTTCTTTTTTGG
TTTCGATCTCACACTGCGAAAGAAATCAAATGGGGAGGCGCTAAGCATCATCCGGAGGATAAAGATGATG
GGCAACGAATGCATCCTCGTTCGTCCTTTCAGGCTTTTCTTGAAGTTGTTAAGAGCCGGAGTCAGCCATG
GGAAACTGCGGAAATGGATGCGATTCACTCGCTCCAGCTTATTCTGAGAGACTCTTTTAAAGAATCTGAG
GCGGCTATGAACTCTAAAGTTGTGGATGGTGTGGTTCAGCCATGTAGGGATATGGCGGGGGAACAGGGGA
TTGATGAGTTAGGTGCAGTTGCAAGAGAGATGGTTAGGCTCATTGAGACTGCAACTGTTCCTATATTCGC
TGTGGATGCCGGAGGCTGCATCAATGGATGGAACGCTAAGATTGCAGAGTTGACAGGTCTCTCAGTTGAA
GAAGCTATGGGGAAGTCTCTGGTTTCTGATTTAATATACAAAGAGAATGAAGCAACTGTCAATAAGCTTC
TTTCTCGTGCTTTGAGAGGGGACGAGGAAAAGAATGTGGAGGTTAAGCTGAAAACTTTCAGCCCCGAACT
ACAAGGGAAAGCAGTTTTTGTGGTTGTGAATGCTTGTTCCAGCAAGGACTACTTGAACAACATTGTCGGC
GTTTGTTTTGTTGGACAAGACGTTACTAGTCAGAAAATCGTAATGGATAAGTTCATCAACATACAAGGAG
ATTACAAGGCTATTGTACATAGCCCAAACCCTCTAATCCCGCCAATTTTTGCTGCTGACGAGAACACGTG
CTGCCTGGAATGGAACATGGCGATGGAAAAGCTTACGGGTTGGTCTCGCAGTGAAGTGATTGGGAAAATG
ATTGTCGGGGAAGTGTTTGGGAGCTGTTGCATGCTAAAGGGTCCTGATGCTTTAACCAAGTTCATGATTG
TATTGCATAATGCGATTGGTGGCCAAGATACGGATAAGTTCCCTTTCCCATTCTTTGACCGCAATGGGAA
GTTTGTTCAGGCTCTATTGACTGCAAACAAGCGGGTTAGCCTCGAGGGAAAGGTTATTGGGGCTTTCTGT
TTCTTGCAAATCCCGAGCGAATTCGATAGTGCTGGTAGTGCTGGTAGTGCTGGTGGTAGTTCCCTAGTGA
GCAAGGGCGAGGAGGATAACATGGCCATCATCAAGGAGTTCATGCGCTTCAAGGTGCACATGGAGGGCTC
CGTGAACGGCCACGAGTTCGAGATCGAGGGCGAGGGCGAGGGCCGCCCCTACGAGGGCACCCAGACCGCC
AAGCTGAAGGTGACCAAGGGTGGCCCCCTGCCCTTCGCCTGGGACATCCTGTCCCCTCAGTTCATGTACG
GCTCCAAGGCCTACGTGAAGCACCCCGCCGACATCCCCGACTACTTGAAGCTGTCCTTCCCCGAGGGCTT
CAAGTGGGAGCGCGTGATGAACTTCGAGGACGGCGGCGTGGTGACCGTGACCCAGGACTCCTCCCTGCAG
GACGGCGAGTTCATCTACAAGGTGAAGCTGCGCGGCACCAACTTCCCCTCCGACGGCCCCGTAATGCAGA
AGAAGACCATGGGCTGGGAGGCCTCCTCCGAGCGGATGTACCCCGAGGACGGCGCCCTGAAGGGCGAGAT
CAAGCAGAGGCTGAAGCTGAAGGACGGCGGCCACTACGACGCTGAGGTCAAGACCACCTACAAGGCCAAG
AAGCCCGTGCAGCTGCCCGGCGCCTACAACGTCAACATCAAGTTGGACATCACCTCCCACAACGAGGACT
ACACCATCGTGGAACAGTACGAACGCGCCGAGGGCCGCCACTCCACCGGCGGCATGGACGAGCTGTACAA
GGGTAGCGATAGCGCAGGCAGTGCTGGTAAGGCTAGCAGTTTCCTACCATCTTTTATCTTAAGCGATGAA
TCTAAAGAACGTATTTCCAAAATTTTAACTTTGACTCATAATGTAGCACATTATGGCTGGATCCCATTTG
TTTTGTATTTGGGCTGGGCACACACTTCTAATAGACCAAACTTTTTGAACTTACTGTCTCCGTTACCAAG
TGTTTAAGCGGCCGCCACCGCGGTGGAGCTCTAAGCAAATAGCTAAATTATATACGAATTAATATTATGA
TTAAGTGTTTACGTGAGTGCGATATTTTTATTACTATCTTATACAGTTGTATATACTCTATAAAATGAGT
TGTCTATTAATTAACGCGATGAATGCTTTCTGGGTTTACCTCTCCAACAACTCTAGTTTACTTCTCAATA
CATTCAATTGTATTTGATTTGTCAATACTTCATCATTAATCAATTCTATAGTTTTGTTTTTCTCGTTTAT
TTCCAAATTTAATGCATCAATTTTATTATTCAATTTGTCGTTGATTTTGGTTAATGATTTTATGGTTTGA
TCTCTGGCATTGATTGTTTGTGTTAGTTTTTCATTATTGATAATTAAATTATTTAAGTTAGTTATCAACT
CGGTGTTTTCAAGTTTCAAGTTTTCAATTTCTTTAGAGTTTATTAGATTTGTCAAAGTTTCTGAATTGCT
TGATTGGTCCTGTAGAAGAGTATTTGTTGTTGTGGATAATTGATTCAATTTTTGAGACAATTGCTGGAAG
GCGTTGAAATATCTAGCATCAATCTCATGGTTTTTTTCCCGAGAGTCTCGTAGATTCAATTGTTTTAATA
TATCTTGGGACCACTCTTGATTTGAACTCATGGAAATTAAACTGGGTGTTGTGTTGTGGTGTAATGATTG
TACCCCCTTTGCTTATAATTGTGTGGCCACCGAAGTCGGTGATGCTGTCGCCGAAGAAGTTAAGAAAATC
CTTGCTTAAAAAGATTCTCTTTTTTTATGATATTTGTACATAAACTTTATAAATGAAATTCATAATAGAA
ACGACACGAAATTACAAAATGGAATATGTTCATAGGGTAGACGAAACTATATACGCAATCTACATACATT
TATCAAGAAGGAGAAAAAGGAGGATGTAAAGGAATACAGGTAAGCAAATTGATACTAATGGCTCAACGTG
ATAAGGAAAAAGAATTGCACTTTAACATTAATATTGACAAGGAGGAGGGCACCACACAAAAAGTTAGGTG
TAACAGAAAATCATGAAACTATGATTCCTAATTTATATATTGGAGGATTTTCTCTAAAAAAAAAAAAATA
CAACAAATAAAAAACACTCAATGACCTGACCATTTGATGGAGTTTAAGTCAATACCTCCTTGAACCATTT
CCCATAATGGTGAAAGTTCCCTCAAGAATTTTACTCTGTCAGAAACGGCCTTAACGACGTAGGCCGGCCA
TTTAAATGTTTAAACGGCCACGCTGGCCCCCTATAGTGAGTCGTATTACAATTCACTGGCCGTCGTTTTA
CAACGTCGTGACTGGGAAAACCCTGGCGTTACCCAACTTAATCGCCTTGCAGCACATCCCCCTTTCGCCA
GCTGGCGTAATAGCGAAGAGGCCCGCACCGATCGCCCTTCCCAACAGTTGCGCAGCCTGAATGGCGAATG
G
[124 nt withheld, positions 9172-9295]
C
[91 nt withheld, positions 9297-9387]
A
[49 nt withheld, positions 9389-9437]
CCTTTGACGTTGGAGTCCACGTTCTTT
[37 nt withheld, positions 9465-9501]
ACCCTATCTCGGTCTATTCTTTTGATTTATAAGGGATTTTGCCGATTTCGGCCTATTGGTTAAAAAATGA
GCTGATTTAACAAAAATTTAACGCGAATTTTAACAAAATATTAACGCTTACAATTTCCTGATGCGGTATT
TTCTCCTTACGCATCTGTGCGGTATTTCACACCGCATAGGGTAATAACTGATATAATTAAATTGAAGCTC
TAATTTGTGAGTTTAGTATTAGGATCTCTACCCTTGGCGAAAAGTCCTCTGCCAACAATGATGATATCTG
ATCCACCACTTACAACTTCGTCGACGGTTCTGTACTGCTGACCCAATATGCGTATATATACCAATCTAAG
TCTGTGCTCCTTCCTTCGTTCTTCCTTCTGTTCGGAGATTACCGAATCAAAAAAATTTCAAGGAAACCGA
AATCAAAAAAAAGAATAAAAAAAAAATGATGAATTGAAAAGGTGGTATGGTGCACTCTCAGTACAATCTG
CTCTGATGCCGCATAGTTAAGCCAGCCCCGACACCCGCCAACACCCGCTGACGCGCCCTGACGGGCTTGT
CTGCTCCCGGCATCCGCTTACAGACAAGCTGTGACCGTCTCCGGGAGCTGCATGTGTCAGAGGTTTTCAC
CGTCATCACCGAAACGCGCGAGACGAAAGGGCCTCGTGATACGCCTATTTTTATAGGTTAATGTCATGAT
AATAATGGTTTCTTAGACGTCGGCGCGCCGAGGACGTCAGGTGGCACTTTTCGGGGAAATGTGCGCGGAA
CCCCTATTTGTTTATTTTTCTAAATACATTCAAATATGTATCCGCTCATGAGACAATAACCCTGATAAAT
GCTTCAATAATATTGAAAAAGGAAGAGTATGAGTATTCAACATTTCCGTGTCGCCCTTATTCCCTTTTTT
GCGGCATTTTGCCTTCCTGTTTTTGCTCACCCAGAAACGCTGGTGAAAGTAAAAGATGCTGAAGATCAGT
TGGGTGCACGAGTGGGTTACATCGAACTGGATCTCAACAGCGGTAAGATCCTTGAGAGTTTTCGCCCCGA
AGAACGTTTTCCAATGATGAGCACTTTTAAAGTTCTGCTATGTGGCGCGGTATTATCCCGTATTGACGCC
GGGCAAGAGCAACTCGGTCGCCGCATACACTATTCTCAGAATGACTTGGTTGAGTACTCACCAGTCACAG
AAAAGCATCTTACGGATGGCATGACAGTAAGAGAATTATGCAGTGCTGCCATAACCATGAGTGATAACAC
TGCGGCCAACTTACTTCTGACAACGATCGGAGGACCGAAGGAGCTAACCGCTTTTTTGCACAACATGGGG
GATCATGTAACTCGCCTTGATCGTTGGGAACCGGAGCTGAATGAAGCCATACCAAACGACGAGCGTGACA
CCACGATGCCTGTAGCAATGGCAACAACGTTGCGCAAACTATTAACTGGCGAACTACTTACTCTAGCTTC
CCGGCAACAATTAATAGACTGGATGGAGGCGGATAAAGTTGCAGGACCACTTCTGCGCTCGGCCCTTCCG
GCTGGCTGGTTTATTGCTGATAAATCTGGAGCCGGTGAGCGTGGGTCTCGCGGTATCATTGCAGCACTGG
GGCCAGATGGTAAGCCCTCCCGTATCGTAGTTATCTACACGACGGGGAGTCAGGCAACTATGGATGAACG
AAATAGACAGATCGCTGAGATAGGTGCCTCACTGATTAAGCATTGGTAACTGTCAGACCAAGTTTACTCA
TATATACTTTAGATTGATTTAAAACTTCATTTTTAATTTAAAAGGATCTAGGTGAAGATCCTTTTTGATA
ATCTCATGACCAAAATCCCTTAACGTGAGTTTTCGTTCCACTGAGCGTCAGACCCCGTAGAAAAGATCAA
AGGATCTTCTTGAGATCCTTTTTTTCTGCGCGTAATCTGCTGCTTGCAAACAAAAAAACCACCGCTACCA
GCGGTGGTTTGTTTGCCGGATCAAGAGCTACCAACTCTTTTTCCGAAGGTAACTGGCTTCAGCAGAGCGC
AGATACCAAATACTGTTCTTCTAGTGTAGCCGTAGTTAGGCCACCACTTCAAGAACTCTGTAGCACCGCC
TACATACCTCGCTCTGCTAATCCTGTTACCAGTGGCTGCTGCCAGTGGCGATAAGTCGTGTCTTACCGGG
TTGGACTCAAGACGATAGTTACCGGATAAGGCGCAGCGGTCGGGCTGAACGGGGGGTTCGTGCACACAGC
CCAGCTTGGAGCGAACGACCTACACCGAACTGAGATACCTACAGCGTGAGCTATGAGAAAGCGCCACGCT
TCCCGAAGGGAGAAAGGCGGACAGGTATCCGGTAAGCGGCAGGGTCGGAACAGGAGAGCGCACGAGGGAG
CTTCCAGGGGGAAACGCCTGGTATCTTTATAGTCCTGTCGGGTTTCGCCACCTCTGACTTGAGCGTCGAT
TTTTGTGATGCTCGTCAGGGGGGCGGAGCCTATGGAAAAACGCCAGCAACGCGGCCTTTTTACGGTTCCT
GGCCTTTTGCTGGCCTTTTGCTCACATGTTCTTTCCTGCGTTATCCCCTGATTCTGTGGATAACCGTATT
ACCGCCTTTGAGTGAGCTGATACCGCTCGCCGCAGCCGAACGACCGAGCGCAGCGAGTCAGTGAGCGAGG
AAGCGGAAGAGCGCCCAATACGCAAACCGCCTCTCCCCGCGCGTTGGCCGATTCATTAATGCAGCTGGCA
CGACAGGTTTCCCGACTGGAAAGCGGGCAGTGAGCGCAACGCAATTAATGTGAGTTAGCTCACTCATTAG
GCACCCCAGGCTTTACACTTTATGCTTCCGGCTCCTATGTTGTGTGGAATTGTGAGCGGATAACAATTTC
ACACAGGAAACAGCTATGACCATGATTACGCCAAGCTCGGAATTAACCCTCACTAAAGGGAACAAAAGCT
G
