LOCUS       Exported 865 bp ds-DNA linear SYN 13-JUN-2021
DEFINITION  Constitutively express mitochondrial localized PhyB in Saccharomyces
            cerevisiae.
ACCESSION   .
VERSION     .
KEYWORDS    PhyB-mCherry-Tom7
SOURCE      synthetic DNA construct
  ORGANISM  synthetic DNA construct
REFERENCE   1 (bases 1 to 865)
  AUTHORS   Jost AP, Weiner OD
  TITLE     Probing Yeast Polarity with Acute, Reversible, Optogenetic
            Inhibition of Protein Function.
  JOURNAL   ACS Synth Biol. 2015 Jun 2.
  PUBMED    26035630
REFERENCE   2 (bases 1 to 865)
  AUTHORS   .
  TITLE     Direct Submission
  JOURNAL   Exported Jun 13, 2021 from SnapGene Server 1.1.58
            http://www.snapgene.com
FEATURES             Location/Qualifiers
     source          1..865
                     /organism="synthetic DNA construct"
                     /mol_type="other DNA"
ORIGIN
        1 aagtttgctg tcttgctatc aagtataaat agacctgcaa ttattaatct tttgtttcct
       61 cgtcattgtt ctcgttccct ttcttccttg tttctttttc tgcacaatat ttcaagctat
      121 accaagcata caatcaacta tctcatatac aaagcaatgg tttccggagt cgggggtagt
      181 ggcggtggcc gtggcggtgg ccgtggcgga gaagaagaac cgtcgtcaag tcacactcct
      241 aataaccgaa gaggaggaga acaagctcaa tcgtcgggaa cgaaatctct cagaccaaga
      301 agcaacactg aatcaatgag caaagcaatt caacagtaca ccgtcgacgc aagactccac
      361 gccgttttcg aacaatccgg cgaatcaggg aaatcattcg actactcaca atcactcaaa
      421 acgacgacgt acggttcctc tgtacctgag caacagatca cagcttatct ctctcgaatc
      481 cagcgaggtg gttacattca gcctttcgga tgtatgatcg ccgtcgatga atccagtttc
      541 cggatcatcg gttacagtga aaacgccaga gaaatgttag ggattatgcc tcaatctgtt
      601 cctactcttg agaaacctga gattctagct atgggaactg atgtgagatc tttgttcact
      661 tcttcgagct cgattctact cgagcgtgct ttcgttgctc gagagattac cttgttaaat
      721 ccggtttgga tccattccaa gaatactggt aaaccgtttt acgccattct tcataggatt
      781 gatgttggtg ttgttattga tttagagcca gctagaactg aagatcctgc gctttctatt
      841 gctggtgctg ttcaatcgca gaaac
//
