LOCUS       Exported 876 bp ds-DNA linear SYN 13-JUN-2021
DEFINITION  Constitutively express mitochondrial localized PhyB in Saccharomyces
            cerevisiae.
ACCESSION   .
VERSION     .
KEYWORDS    PhyB-mCherry-Tom7
SOURCE      synthetic DNA construct
  ORGANISM  synthetic DNA construct
REFERENCE   1 (bases 1 to 876)
  AUTHORS   Jost AP, Weiner OD
  TITLE     Probing Yeast Polarity with Acute, Reversible, Optogenetic
            Inhibition of Protein Function.
  JOURNAL   ACS Synth Biol. 2015 Jun 2.
  PUBMED    26035630
REFERENCE   2 (bases 1 to 876)
  AUTHORS   .
  TITLE     Direct Submission
  JOURNAL   Exported Jun 13, 2021 from SnapGene Server 1.1.58
            http://www.snapgene.com
FEATURES             Location/Qualifiers
     source          1..876
                     /organism="synthetic DNA construct"
                     /mol_type="other DNA"
ORIGIN
        1 ggggcggccc tcgccctcgc cctcgatctc gaactcgtgg ccgttcacgg agccctccat
       61 gtgcaccttg aagcgcatga actccttgat gatggccatg ttatcctcct cgcccttgct
      121 cactagggaa ctaccaccag cactaccagc actaccagca ctatcgaatt cgctcgggat
      181 ttgcaagaaa cagaaagccc caataacctt tccctcgagg ctaacccgct tgtttgcagt
      241 caatagagcc tgaacaaact tcccattgcg gtcaaagaat gggaaaggga acttatccgt
      301 atcttggcca ccaatcgcat tatgcaatac aatcatgaac ttggttaaag catcaggacc
      361 ctttagcatg caacagctcc caaacacttc cccgacaatc attttcccaa tcacttcact
      421 gcgagaccaa cccgtaagct tttccatcgc catgttccat tccaggcagc acgtgttctc
      481 gtcagcagca aaaattggcg ggattagagg gtttgggcta tgtacaatag ccttgtaatc
      541 tccttgtatg ttgatgaact tatccattac gattttctga ctagtaacgt cttgtccaac
      601 aaaacaaacg ccgacaatgt tgttcaagta gtccttgctg gaacaagcat tcacaaccac
      661 aaaaactgct ttcccttgta gttcggggct gaaagttttc agcttaacct ccacattctt
      721 ttcctcgtcc cctctcaaag cacgagaaag aagcttattg acagttgctt cattctcttt
      781 gtatattaaa tcagaaacca gagacttccc catagcttct tcaactgaga gacctgtcaa
      841 ctctgcaatc ttagcgttcc atccattgat gcagcc
//
