>Addgene plasmid #66571 | PhyB-mCherry-Tom7 | addgene partial sequence | sequence record 117367 | M13pUC-Fwd 5'-CCCAGTCACGACGTTGTAAAACG-3'
TAATACGACTCACTATAGGGGGCCAGCGTGGCCGTTTAAACATTTAAATGGCCGGCCTACGTCGTTAAGG
CCGTTTCTGACAGAGTAAAATTCTTGAGGGAACTTTCACCATTATGGGAAATGGTTCAAGGAGGTATTGA
CTTAAACTCCATCAAATGGTCAGGTCATTGAGTGTTTTTTATTTGTTGTATTTTTTTTTTTTTAGAGAAA
ATCCTCCAATATATAAATTAGGAATCATAGTTTCATGATTTTCTGTTACACCTAACTTTTTGTGTGGTGC
CCTCCTCCTTGTCAATATTAATGTTAAAGTGCAATTCTTTTTCCTTATCACGTTGAGCCATTAGTATCAA
TTTGCTTACCTGTATTCCTTTACATCCTCCTTTTTCTCCTTCTTGATAAATGTATGTAGATTGCGTATAT
AGTTTCGTCTACCCTATGAACATATTCCATTTTGTAATTTCGTGTCGTTTCTATTATGAATTTCATTTAT
AAAGTTTATGTACAAATATCATAAAAAAAGAGAATCTTTTTAAGCAAGGATTTTCTTAACTTCTTCGGCG
ACAGCATCACCGACTTCGGTGGCCACACAATTATAAGCAAAGGGGGTACAATCATTACACCACAACACAA
CACCCAGTTTAATTTCCATGAGTTCAAATCAAGAGTGGTCCCAAGATATATTAAAACAATTGAATCTACG
AGACTCTCGGGAAAAAAACCATGAGATTGATGCTAGATATTTCAACGCCTTCCAGCAATTGTCTCAAAAA
TTGAATCAATTATCCACAACAACAAATACTCTTCTACAGGACCAATCAAGCAATTCAGAAACTTTGACAA
ATCTAATAAACTCTAAAGAAATTGAAAACTTGAAACTTGAAAACACCGAGTTGATAACTAACTTAAATAA
TTTAATTATCAATAATGAAAAACTAACACAAACAATCAATGCC
