>Addgene plasmid #66571 | PhyB-mCherry-Tom7 | addgene partial sequence | sequence record 117644 | M13pUC-Rev 5'-AGCGGATAACAATTTCACACAGG-3'
CATGATTACGCCAAGCTCGGAATTAACCCTCACTAAAGGGAACAAAAGCTGGGCCGGCCATTTAAATGTT
TAAACGGCCACGCTGGCCGAGGAGAACTTCTAGTATATCTACATACCTAATATTATTGCCTTATTAAAAA
TGGAATCCCAACGATTACATCAAAATCCACATTCTCTTCAAAATCAATTGTCCTGTACTTCCTTGTTCAT
GTGTGTTCAAAAACGTTATATTTATAGGATAATTATACTCTATTTCTCAACAAGTAATTGGTTGTTTGGC
CGAGCGGTCTAAGGCGCCTGATTCAAGAAATATCTTGACCGCAGTTAACTGTGGGAATACTCAGGTATCG
TAAGATGCAAGAGTTCGAATCTCTTAGCAACCATTATTTTTTTCCTCAACATAACGAGAACACACAGGGG
CGCTATCGCACAGAATCAAATTCGATGACTGGAAATTTTTTGTTAATTTCAGAGGTCGCCTGACGCATAT
ACCTTTTTCAACTGAAAAATTGGGAGAAAAAGGAAAGGTGAGAGCGCCGGAACCGGCTTTTCATATAGAA
TAGAGAAGCGTTCATGACTAAATGCTTGCATCACAATACTTGAAGTTGACAATATTATTTAAGGACCTAT
TGTTTTTTCCAATAGGTGGTTAGCAATCGTCTTACTTTCTAACTTTTCTTACCTTTTACATTTCAGCAAT
ATATATATATATATTTCAAGGATATACCATTCTAATGTCTGCCCCTAAGTTACCAATAGATAGCGGTTTA
ATATAAGGTTTCAACAAGAAATATTTTGTGAAAATCAAAAGTTAATAGTTTCACTGTCGAAAATATGAAA
GTTTAAGTTTTCAGTTCATCCCCATTGTAGTTATCAAATTTCTGTGTTTCCCGTATATGTGTGCTCTGTA
TTCATCGCTATCTTGAAACTGGTTATGATCGTTGCGCATGTGACCTGTATCGCTCAAAAGAGCC
