>Addgene plasmid #66571 | PhyB-mCherry-Tom7 | addgene partial sequence | sequence record 119151 | mCherry-F 5'-ccccgtaatgcagaagaaga-3'
AGGCCTCCTCCGAGCGGATGTACCCCGAGGACGGCGCCCTGAAGGGCGAGATCAAGCAGAGGCTGAAGCT
GAAGGACGGCGGCCACTACGACGCTGAGGTCAAGACCACCTACAAGGCCAAGAAGCCCGTGCAGCTGCCC
GGCGCCTACAACGTCAACATCAAGTTGGACATCACCTCCCACAACGAGGACTACACCATCGTGGAACAGT
ACGAACGCGCCGAGGGCCGCCACTCCACCGGCGGCATGGACGAGCTGTACAAGGGTAGCGATAGCGCAGG
CAGTGCTGGTAAGGCTAGCAGTTTCCTACCATCTTTTATCTTAAGCGATGAATCTAAAGAACGTATTTCC
AAAATTTTAACTTTGACTCATAATGTAGCACATTATGGCTGGATCCCATTTGTTTTGTATTTGGGCTGGG
CACACACTTCTAATAGACCAAACTTTTTGAACTTACTGTCTCCGTTACCAAGTGTTTAAGCGGCCGCCAC
CGCGGTGGAGCTCTAAGCAAATAGCTAAATTATATACGAATTAATATTATGATTAAGTGTTTACGTGAGT
GCGATATTTTTATTACTATCTTATACAGTTGTATATACTCTATAAAATGAGTTGTCTATTAATTAACGCG
ATGAATGCTTTCTGGGTTTACCTCTCCAACAACTCTAGTTTACTTCTCAATACATTCAATTGTATTTGAT
TTGTCAATACTTCATCATTAATCAATTCTATAGTTTTGTTTTTCTCGTTTATTTCCAAATTTAATGCATC
AATTTTATTATTCAATTTGTCGTTGATTTTGGTTAATGATTTTATGGTTTGATCTCTGGCATTGATTGTT
TGTGTTAGTTTTTCATTATTGATAATTAAATTATTTAAGTTAGTTATCAACTCGGTGTTTT
